>Addgene plasmid #17778 | CJ50 (cg11094 utr mut) | depositor partial sequence | sequence record 8731 | Author sequence
ACTAGTTGATAATTTTTCATTAACTAGAGTAACGAATACTACTTTGCCCCGATATTTATTATTGTTCAGC
ATCACATATTAGCTTAATGCTTCGGTGAAATCGCGCGCAGTGAACTTTTATAACTTAGAGTTGAGTAACT
TAGAGTTTTATGGAGCAAAACCTCTGTAAATAAATCGCAGTGATCGGTAAACTAAAGCGCGACTTGGACT
ATCTTCAATCAACAAGCCAAATATGTCGATGTGTGACAGCCGTTCTACGCGTCAGCTTTCTTCAATCAAC
ATTACCCCGTGCTGAGATGTCTGGCCTCAATGTTAATAATCTCAATCTACAATCAACATTCTCTTCTCTT
CAATCAACAATCCGCAAACGGATCTAATCGCGGCCGC
