>Addgene plasmid #17778 | CJ50 (cg11094 utr mut) | addgene partial sequence | sequence record 23710 | 17778 with Rluc-F
CTGAATTTGTCAAGTAAAAGGTCTTCATTTTTCGCAAGAAGATGCACCTGATGAAATGGGAAAATATATC
AAATCGTTCGTTGAGCGAGTTCTCAAAAATGAACAATAATTCTAGGAGCTCTGATAATTTTTCATTAACT
AGAGTAACGAATACTACTTTGCCCCGATATTTATTATTGTTCAGCATCACATATTAGCTTAATGCTTCGG
TGAAATCGCGCGCAGTGAACTTTTATAACTTAGAGTTGAGTAACTTAGAGTTTTATGGAGCAAAACCTCT
GTAAATAAATCGCAGTGATCGGTAAACTAAAGCGCGACTTGGACTATCTTCAATCAACAAGCCAAATATG
TCGATGTGTGACAGCCGTTCTACGCGTCAGCTTTCTTCAATCAACATTACCCCGTGCTGAGATGTCTGGC
CTCAATGTTAATAATCTCAATCTACAATCAACATTCTCTTCTCTTCAATCAACAATCCGCAAACGGATCT
AATCGCGGCCGCTCGAGTCTAGAGGGCCCTTCGAAGGTAAGCCTATCCCTAACCCTCTCCTCGGTCTCGA
TTCTACGCGTACCGGTCATCATCACCATCACCATTGAGTTTAAACCCGCTGATCAGCCTCGACTGTGCCT
TCTAAGATCCAGACATGATAAGATACATTGATGAGTTTGGACAAACCACAACTAGAATGCAGTGAAAAAA
ATGCTTTATTTGTGAAATTTGTGATGCTATTGCTTTATTTGTAACCATTATAAGCTGCAATAAACAAGTT
CTAGAGTCGGTGGGCCTCGGGGGCGGGTGCGGGGTCGGCGGGGCCGCCCCGGGTGGCTTCGGTCGGAGCC
ATGGGGTCGTGCGCTCCTTCGCG
