[The description below was written by a language model from this plasmid's Addgene catalogue record.]
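Description:
CJ50 (cg11094 utr mut) is an insect-cell luciferase reporter plasmid built on pMT-puro, a Drosophila expression backbone that here already carries a Renilla luciferase coding sequence. Expression is driven by the Drosophila metallothionein gene promoter, which is generally induced by adding metal ions such as copper to cultured fly cells. The plasmid is propagated in E. coli under ampicillin selection, and a puromycin marker allows selection of transfected insect cells. The copy number is not recorded, and no feature table accompanies the entry, so the origin of replication and other backbone elements are not described.

The insert is a 387 bp fragment of the untranslated region of the D. melanogaster gene CG11094, cloned between SpeI and NotI sites so that it lies downstream of Renilla luciferase, which the record lists as an N-terminal element on the backbone. The result is a reporter transcript in which luciferase output depends on regulatory sequences within the appended UTR fragment. This construct carries a mutant version of the fragment, although the record does not say which positions were changed.

The associated publication concerns intronic microRNA precursors that bypass Drosha processing. In that context, the plasmid most plausibly serves as the mutated control in a microRNA target reporter assay, compared against a matching wild-type UTR reporter to test whether repression depends on intact target sites. That role is inferred from the construct's design and name rather than stated explicitly in the catalogue fields.
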