Addgene plasmid #17778: CJ50 (cg11094 utr mut)
Depositing lab: David Bartel. Depositing organization: Whitehead Institute for Biomedical Research. Publication: Intronic microRNA precursors that bypass Drosha processing. Ruby JG, Jan CH, Bartel DP. Nature. 2007 Jul 5. 448(7149):83-6. 10.1038/nature05983 PubMed 17589500.
Backbone
  Vector backbone: pMT-puro with renilla luciferase
  Backbone manufacturer: pMT-puro from David Sabatini Lab
  Vector type: Insect Expression, Luciferase ; Drosophila metallothionein gene promoter drives expression
  Selectable markers: Puromycin
Growth in bacteria
  Bacterial resistance: Ampicillin, 100 μg/mL
  Growth temperature: 37°C
  Growth strain: DH5alpha
  Copy number: Unknown
Gene/Insert
  Gene/Insert name: cg11094 utr fragment mut
  Species: D. melanogaster (fly)
  Insert size (bp): 387
  Mutation: mutant version
  GenBank ID: CG11094
  Tag / fusion protein: renilla luciferase (N terminal on backbone)
  Cloning method: Restriction Enzyme; 5′ cloning site SpeI (unknown if destroyed); 3′ cloning site NotI (unknown if destroyed)
  Sequencing primers: 5′ MT forward
Terms and licenses: Academic/Nonprofit Terms; Industry Terms: Not Available to Industry
How to cite: CJ50 (cg11094 utr mut) was a gift from David Bartel (Addgene plasmid # 17778 ; http://n2t.net/addgene:17778 ; RRID:Addgene_17778)
